Addgene plasmid #180709: pMYT056
Purpose: (Empty Backbone) Assembly cassette with ConL9 and ConRE connectors to be used in the Dueber YTK and Ellis MYT systems
Depositing lab: Tom Ellis. Depositing organization: Imperial College London. Publication: A Multiplex MoClo Toolkit for Extensive and Flexible Engineering of Saccharomyces cerevisiae. Shaw WM, Khalil AS, Ellis T. ACS Synth Biol. 2023 Nov 6. doi: 10.1021/acssynbio.3c00423. PubMed 37930278.
Backbone
  Vector backbone: pYTK095
  Backbone manufacturer: John Dueber
  Vector type: Synthetic Biology
Growth in bacteria
  Bacterial resistance: Ampicillin, 100 μg/mL
  Growth temperature: 37°C
  Growth strain: DH5alpha
  Copy number: High Copy
Gene/Insert
  Gene/Insert name: None
Terms and licenses: Academic/Nonprofit Terms; Industry Terms: Not Available to Industry
Depositor comments: GFP expression in E. coli. Plasmid yields may drop after multiple passages or delayed miniprepping after the culture has saturated. We suggest streaking onto solid media to pick fresh colonies every time.
How to cite: pMYT056 was a gift from Tom Ellis (Addgene plasmid # 180709 ; http://n2t.net/addgene:180709 ; RRID:Addgene_180709)
