[The description below was written by a language model from this plasmid's Addgene catalogue record and pLannotate feature annotations shown in this document.]
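Description:
pMYT056 is an empty assembly cassette vector for hierarchical Golden Gate (MoClo) cloning in the yeast toolkit (YTK) and multiplex yeast toolkit (MYT) systems for engineering Saccharomyces cerevisiae. It is built on the pYTK095 backbone, is classed as a synthetic biology vector, and is about 3.3 kb. It carries no gene insert. Instead it provides the ConL9 left connector and the ConRE right connector. In these toolkits, such connectors flank an assembled transcription unit and set its position and order when several cassettes are later joined into a multigene construct. The connectors themselves were not picked up in the automated feature annotation, so their exact positions are not shown in the table.

The plasmid is propagated in E. coli from a high-copy ColE1/pUC-type origin and selected with ampicillin through the bla gene, which is driven by its native promoter. The only other annotated payload is a superfolder GFP coding sequence spanning the sequence origin on the reverse strand, followed by the rrnB T1 and T7Te transcription terminators. The promoter driving it is not annotated, although the depositor notes that GFP is expressed in E. coli. In YTK-style acceptor vectors, a bacterial GFP cassette of this kind usually serves as a dropout marker: correct assembly replaces it, so colonies carrying assembled parts can be told apart from fluorescent colonies with uncut vector. The record does not spell this role out. No yeast origin, yeast selection marker or integration homology is annotated, consistent with an intermediate cloning vector maintained in bacteria. The depositor also warns that plasmid yield can fall with repeated passaging.
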