Features (pLannotate 1.2.2; 6 found; start..end, strand, type, name):
    895..1483    -  rep_origin     ori: high-copy-number ColE1/pMB1/pBR322/pUC origin of replication
   1586..1690    +  promoter       AmpR promoter: bla
   1691..2551    +  CDS            AmpR: β-lactamase; bla; confers resistance to ampicillin, carbenicillin, and related antibiotics
   2867..2894    -  terminator     T7Te terminator: phage T7 early transcription terminator
   2910..2981    -  terminator     rrnB T1 terminator: transcription terminator T1 from the E. coli rrnB gene
   2993..414     -  CDS            superfolder GFP (across the origin): GFP variant that folds robustly even when fused to poorly folded proteins (Pédelacq et al., 2006)
>Addgene plasmid #180709 | pMYT056 | addgene full sequence | sequence record 369613 | Addgene NGS Result
GCCCAGGATATTGCCGTCCTCTTTAAAGTCAATGCCTTTCAGCTCAATGCGGTTTACCAGGGTATCGCCT
TCAAATTTCACTTCCGCACGCGTTTTGTACGTGCCGTCATCCTTAAAGGAAATCGTGCGTTCCTGCACAT
AGCCTTCCGGCATGGCGGACTTGAAGAAGTCATGCTGCTTCATATGGTCCGGATAACGAGCAAAGCACTG
AACACCATAAGTCAGCGTCGTTACCAGAGTCGGCCAAGGAACCGGCAGTTTACCAGTAGTACAGATGAAC
TTCAGCGTCAGTTTACCATTAGTTGCGTCACCTTCACCCTCGCCACGCACGGAAAACTTATGACCGTTGA
CATCACCATCCAGTTCCACCAGAATAGGGACGACACCAGTGAACAGTTCTTCGCCTTTACGCATCTAGTA
TTTCTCCTCTTTCTCTAGTAGCTAAGATCCGAACCTGCCGTTTCTTGAGTTGCCGCGATGTTAAGAAAAC
ATTCATAAATTAAATGTGAATTGCCGCACACATTATTAAATAAGATTTACAAAATGTTCAAAATGACGCA
TGAAATCACGTTTCACTTTCGGTCTCACGTTCCCTTGAGACGCAACTCTAGAGTGTGAATTCACTGGGCA
GGAAGAAAGTGTGCGCGGAATCACCGAGCAGTCCTCTACTCCTACAATCCACGAGAACGGCGAATACAGT
TACGAACAGAAGTTTACCCGAAAAGTCAGCCTCCCTTACTATCCCAGATTATCAGTCTATTGCTCCAACC
TGCGGACAGCGTGTGCTGCGGCCGCACGGTTATCCACAGAATCAGGGGATAACGCAGGAAAGAACATGTG
AGCAAAAGGCCAGCAAAAGGCCAGGAACCGTAAAAAGGCCGCGTTGCTGGCGTTTTTCCATAGGCTCCGC
CCCCCTGACGAGCATCACAAAAATCGACGCTCAAGTCAGAGGTGGCGAAACCCGACAGGACTATAAAGAT
ACCAGGCGTTTCCCCCTGGAAGCTCCCTCGTGCGCTCTCCTGTTCCGACCCTGCCGCTTACCGGATACCT
GTCCGCCTTTCTCCCTTCGGGAAGCGTGGCGCTTTCTCATAGCTCACGCTGTAGGTATCTCAGTTCGGTG
TAGGTCGTTCGCTCCAAGCTGGGCTGTGTGCACGAACCCCCCGTTCAGCCCGACCGCTGCGCCTTATCCG
GTAACTATCGTCTTGAGTCCAACCCGGTAAGACACGACTTATCGCCACTGGCAGCAGCCACTGGTAACAG
GATTAGCAGAGCGAGGTATGTAGGCGGTGCTACAGAGTTCTTGAAGTGGTGGCCTAACTACGGCTACACT
AGAAGAACAGTATTTGGTATCTGCGCTCTGCTGAAGCCAGTTACCTTCGGAAAAAGAGTTGGTAGCTCTT
GATCCGGCAAACAAACCACCGCTGGTAGCGGTGGTTTTTTTGTTTGCAAGCAGCAGATTACGCGCAGAAA
AAAAGGATCTCAAGAAGATCCTTTGATCTTTTCTACGGGGTCTGACGCTCAGTGGAACGAAAACTCACGT
TAAGGGATTTTGGTCATGACAGGTGGCACTTTTCGGGGAAATGTGCGCGGAACCCCTATTTGTTTATTTT
TCTAAATACATTCAAATATGTATCCGCTCATGAGACAATAACCCTGATAAATGCTTCAATAATATTGAAA
AAGGAAGAGTATGAGTATTCAACATTTCCGTGTCGCCCTTATTCCCTTTTTTGCGGCATTTTGCCTTCCT
GTTTTTGCTCACCCAGAAACGCTGGTGAAAGTAAAAGATGCTGAAGATCAGTTGGGTGCACGAGTGGGTT
ACATCGAACTGGATCTCAACAGCGGTAAGATCCTTGAGAGTTTTCGCCCCGAAGAACGTTTTCCAATGAT
GAGCACTTTTAAAGTTCTGCTATGTGGCGCGGTATTATCCCGTATTGACGCCGGGCAAGAGCAACTCGGT
CGCCGCATACACTATTCTCAGAATGACTTGGTTGAGTACTCACCAGTCACAGAAAAGCATCTTACGGATG
GCATGACAGTAAGAGAATTATGCAGTGCTGCCATAACCATGAGTGATAACACTGCGGCCAACTTACTTCT
GACAACGATCGGAGGACCGAAGGAGCTAACCGCTTTTTTGCACAACATGGGGGATCATGTAACTCGCCTT
GATCGTTGGGAACCGGAGCTGAATGAAGCCATACCAAACGACGAGCGTGACACCACGATGCCTGTAGCAA
TGGCAACAACGTTGCGCAAACTATTAACTGGCGAACTACTTACTCTAGCTTCCCGGCAACAATTAATAGA
CTGGATGGAGGCGGATAAAGTTGCAGGACCACTTCTGCGCTCGGCCCTTCCGGCTGGCTGGTTTATTGCT
GATAAATCTGGAGCCGGTGAGCGTGGGTCCCGCGGTATCATTGCAGCACTGGGGCCAGATGGTAAGCCCT
CCCGTATCGTAGTTATCTACACGACGGGGAGTCAGGCAACTATGGATGAACGAAATAGACAGATCGCTGA
GATAGGTGCCTCACTGATTAAGCATTGGTAACTGTCAGACCAAGTTTACTCATATATACTTTAGATTGAT
TTAAAACTTCATTTTTAATTTAAAAGGATCTAGGTGAAGATCCTTTTTGATAATCGCGGCCGCTGGACTG
TTGTGATATGCCATATATGCAGTGGTGTTCGCCGGCGCTGGTTCCGGCTGTCTTGCTTAGTTGTGAGTCG
CCAGGCAGTCATCGGTATGATCTGTACATGATTCGTCAGTGTGAGCACCACTGACGAGCAGATTTCGCTG
ACATGAATATGCTGGTCCCTGCAGAGAGACTAGTCACACGTCTCATGCTCAGCTGAGACCTATAAACGCA
GAAAGGCCCACCCGAAGGTGAGCCAGTGTGACTCTAGTAGAGAGCGTTCACCGACAAACAACAGATAAAA
CGAAAGGCCCAGTCTTTCGACTGAGCCTTTCGTTTTATTTGATGCCTGGTCATTTGTACAGTTCATCCAT
ACCATGCGTGATGCCCGCTGCGGTTACGAACTCCAGCAGAACCATATGATCGCGTTTCTCGTTCGGATCT
TTAGACAGAACGCTTTGCGTGCTCAGATAGTGATTGTCTGGCAGCAGAACAGGACCATCACCGATTGGAG
TGTTTTGCTGGTAGTGATCAGCCAGCTGCACGCTGCCATCCTCCACGTTGTGGCGAATTTTAAAATTCGC
TTTAATGCCATTTTTTTGTTTATCGGCGGTGATGTAAACATTGTGGCTGTTAAAATTGTATTCCAGCTTA
TG
